>Addgene plasmid #118397 | pBHDuet33 | addgene full sequence | sequence record 229635 | Addgene NGS Result
TAATACGACTCACTATAGGGGAATTGTGAGCGGATAACAATTCCCCTGTAGAAATAATTTTGTTTAACTT
TAATAAGGAGATATACCATGGGCAGCAGCCATCATCATCATCATCACAGCAGCGGCCTGGTGCCGCGCGG
CAGCCTAGGACAGTACAAACTTATCCTGAACGGTAAAACCCTGAAAGGTGAAACCACCACCGAAGCTGTT
GACGCTGCTACCGCGGAAAAAGTTTTCAAACAGTACGCTAACGACAACGGTGTTGACGGTGAATGGACCT
ACGACGACGCTACCAAAACCTACACCGTAACGGAAGGATCCTACAGTGTTGATTATAGCGAACCCATCAT
TATTAAAGAAAAAGGAGAAATAAAGGTTGTTAAAATTGGAGAACTTATAGATGAAATTATTAAAAACTCA
AAAAACGTTAGGAAAGATGGTATTTTAGAGATAGCAAGATGTAAAGACGTTGAAGTTATTGCCTTTGATA
GTAATTATAAATTTAAATTTATGCCTGTTTCAGAGGTCTCAAGGCATCCAGTCAGTGAGATGTTTGAGAT
CGTTGTTGAGGGAAATAAGAAGGTTAGAGTTACTGGAAGCCATAGCGTTTTCACTGTAAAAGATAATGAA
GTAGTTCCAATAAGAGTCGATGATCTAAGGGTTGGAGATATACTGGTTTTAGCAAAAGAATTGCCGAATA
TTGAAGAAGAGAATGCAATAGATAAAAAATTCGCTAAAATACTGGCTTATATAGTTTCTGAGGGTTATTA
TAATGAAGAAAAACTTATATTTTCATTTAATTGCAATAAAAGAGAGGTTATAGATGAAGTAATCTCCTAT
TTTAAATCATTAAAGTCCGAAATAAGTATCTATAATAAAAACTCAGATATACAAATTGAAGTGAAAGATA
AAGAAATTATCAATATATTGAAAAAATTAGGAATTGAGAATAAAAGAGTTCCTTCTATAATCTTTAAATC
TCCTTATGGGATAAAAAAATCATTCATAGATGGATTATTCAACGGTAAGGATACGAAAATATTTACATCA
AAAGAGTTAGCCGAAGATGCAATATTTTTACTTTTACAGATAAAAGAAAACGCCATCCTTAATAAAAAAA
TCATAAAAGGCATTAGCGTTTATGAAGTAAAGAGAATACCCAATATATATAACAATAGAAAACTCGAAAA
ACTTATCAACTCTGATTTCATATTCTTAAAAATTAAAAAAATTAATAAGGTAGAGCCAACCAATGGATAT
GCTTATGATTTAACCGTTCCAAATGCAGAAAACTTCATTGCTGGATTTGGAGGATTTGTTTTACACAACA
CCATCCACGGTACCCAGTACAAACTTATCCTGAACGGTAAAACCCTGAAAGGTGAAACCACCACCGAAGC
TGTTGACGCTGCTACCGCGGAAAAAGTTTTCAAACAGTACGCTAACGACAACGGTGTTGACGGTGAATGG
ACCTACGACGACGCTACCAAAACCTACACCGTAACGGAATAAGCTTGGCTGTTTTGGCGGCTCGAGTCTG
GTAAAGAAACCGCTGCTGCGAAATTTGAACGCCAGCACATGGACTCGTCTACTAGCGCAGCTTAATTAAC
CTAGGCTGCTGCCACCGCTGAGCAATAACTAGCATAACCCCTTGGGGCCTCTAAACGGGTCTTGAGGGGT
TTTTTGCTGAAACCTCAGGCATTTGAGAAGCACACGGTCACACTGCTTCCGGTAGTCAATAAACCGGTAA
ACCAGCAATAGACATAAGCGGCTATTTAACGACCCTGCCCTGAACCGACGACAAGCTGACGACCGGGTCT
CCGCAAGTGGCACTTTTCGGGGAAATGTGCGCGGAACCCCTATTTGTTTATTTTTCTAAATACATTCAAA
TATGTATCCGCTCATGAATTAATTCTTAGAAAAACTCATCGAGCATCAAATGAAACTGCAATTTATTCAT
ATCAGGATTATCAATACCATATTTTTGAAAAAGCCGTTTCTGTAATGAAGGAGAAAACTCACCGAGGCAG
TTCCATAGGATGGCAAGATCCTGGTATCGGTCTGCGATTCCGACTCGTCCAACATCAATACAACCTATTA
ATTTCCCCTCGTCAAAAATAAGGTTATCAAGTGAGAAATCACCATGAGTGACGACTGAATCCGGTGAGAA
TGGCAAAAGTTTATGCATTTCTTTCCAGACTTGTTCAACAGGCCAGCCATTACGCTCGTCATCAAAATCA
CTCGCATCAACCAAACCGTTATTCATTCGTGATTGCGCCTGAGCGAGACGAAATACGCGGTCGCTGTTAA
AAGGACAATTACAAACAGGAATCGAATGCAACCGGCGCAGGAACACTGCCAGCGCATCAACAATATTTTC
ACCTGAATCAGGATATTCTTCTAATACCTGGAATGCTGTTTTCCCGGGGATCGCAGTGGTGAGTAACCAT
GCATCATCAGGAGTACGGATAAAATGCTTGATGGTCGGAAGAGGCATAAATTCCGTCAGCCAGTTTAGTC
TGACCATCTCATCTGTAACATCATTGGCAACGCTACCTTTGCCATGTTTCAGAAACAACTCTGGCGCATC
GGGCTTCCCATACAATCGATAGATTGTCGCACCTGATTGCCCGACATTATCGCGAGCCCATTTATACCCA
TATAAATCAGCATCCATGTTGGAATTTAATCGCGGCCTAGAGCAAGACGTTTCCCGTTGAATATGGCTCA
TACTCTTCCTTTTTCAATATTATTGAAGCATTTATCAGGGTTATTGTCTCATGAGCGGATACATATTTGA
ATGTATTTAGAAAAATAAACAAATAGGCATGCAGCGCTCTTCCGCTTCCTCGCTCACTGACTCGCTACGC
TCGGTCGTTCGACTGCGGCGAGCGGTGTCAGCTCACTCAAAAGCGGTAATACGGTTATCCACAGAATCAG
GGGATAAAGCCGGAAAGAACATGTGAGCAAAAAGCAAAGCACCGGAAGAAGCCAACGCCGCAGGCGTTTT
TCCATAGGCTCCGCCCCCCTGACGAGCATCACAAAAATCGACGCTCAAGCCAGAGGTGGCGAAACCCGAC
AGGACTATAAAGATACCAGGCGTTTCCCCCTGGAAGCTCCCTCGTGCGCTCTCCTGTTCCGACCCTGCCG
CTTACCGGATACCTGTCCGCCTTTCTCCCTTCGGGAAGCGTGGCGCTTTCTCATAGCTCACGCTGTTGGT
ATCTCAGTTCGGTGTAGGTCGTTCGCTCCAAGCTGGGCTGTGTGCACGAACCCCCCGTTCAGCCCGACCG
CTGCGCCTTATCCGGTAACTATCGTCTTGAGTCCAACCCGGTAAGACACGACTTATCGCCACTGGCAGCA
GCCATTGGTAACTGATTTAGAGGACTTTGTCTTGAAGTTATGCACCTGTTAAGGCTAAACTGAAAGAACA
GATTTTGGTGAGTGCGGTCCTCCAACCCACTTACCTTGGTTCAAAGAGTTGGTAGCTCAGCGAACCTTGA
GAAAACCACCGTTGGTAGCGGTGGTTTTTCTTTATTTATGAGATGATGAATCAATCGGTCTATCAAGTCA
ACGAACAGCTATTCCGTTACTCTAGATTTCAGTGCAATTTATCTCTTCAAATGTAGCACCTGAAGTCAGC
CCCATACGATATAAGTTGTAATTCTCATGTTAGTCATGCCCCGCGCCCACCGGAAGGAGCTGACTGGGTT
GAAGGCTCTCAAGGGCATCGGTCGAGATCCCGGTGCCTAATGAGTGAGCTAACTTACATTAATTGCGTTG
CGCTCACTGCCCGCTTTCCAGTCGGGAAACCTGTCGTGCCAGCTGCATTAATGAATCGGCCAACGCGCGG
GGAGAGGCGGTTTGCGTATTGGGCGCCAGGGTGGTTTTTCTTTTCACCAGTGAGACGGGCAACAGCTGAT
TGCCCTTCACCGCCTGGCCCTGAGAGAGTTGCAGCAAGCGGTCCACGCTGGTTTGCCCCAGCAGGCGAAA
ATCCTGTTTGATGGTGGTTAACGGCGGGATATAACATGAGCTGTCTTCGGTATCGTCGTATCCCACTACC
GAGATGTCCGCACCAACGCGCAGCCCGGACTCGGTAATGGCGCGCATTGCGCCCAGCGCCATCTGATCGT
TGGCAACCAGCATCGCAGTGGGAACGATGCCCTCATTCAGCATTTGCATGGTTTGTTGAAAACCGGACAT
GGCACTCCAGTCGCCTTCCCGTTCCGCTATCGGCTGAATTTGATTGCGAGTGAGATATTTATGCCAGCCA
GCCAGACGCAGACGCGCCGAGACAGAACTTAATGGGCCCGCTAACAGCGCGATTTGCTGGTGACCCAATG
CGACCAGATGCTCCACGCCCAGTCGCGTACCGTCTTCATGGGAGAAAATAATACTGTTGATGGGTGTCTG
GTCAGAGACATCAAGAAATAACGCCGGAACATTAGTGCAGGCAGCTTCCACAGCAATGGCATCCTGGTCA
TCCAGCGGATAGTTAATGATCAGCCCACTGACGCGTTGCGCGAGAAGATTGTGCACCGCCGCTTTACAGG
CTTCGACGCCGCTTCGTTCTACCATCGACACCACCACGCTGGCACCCAGTTGATCGGCGCGAGATTTAAT
CGCCGCGACAATTTGCGACGGCGCGTGCAGGGCCAGACTGGAGGTGGCAACGCCAATCAGCAACGACTGT
TTGCCCGCCAGTTGTTGTGCCACGCGGTTGGGAATGTAATTCAGCTCCGCCATCGCCGCTTCCACTTTTT
CCCGCGTTTTCGCAGAAACGTGGCTGGCCTGGTTCACCACGCGGGAAACGGTCTGATAAGAGACACCGGC
ATACTCTGCGACATCGTATAACGTTACTGGTTTCACATTCACCACCCTGAATTGACTCTCTTCCGGGCGC
TATCATGCCATACCGCGAAAGGTTTTGCGCCATTCGATGGTGTCCGGGATCTCGACGCTCTCCCTTATGC
GACTCCTGCATTAGGAAAT
Features (pLannotate 1.2.2; 20 found; start..end, strand, type, name):
      1..19      +  promoter       T7 promoter: promoter for bacteriophage T7 RNA polymerase
     20..44      +  protein_bind   lac operator: The lac repressor binds to the lac operator to inhibit transcription in E. coli. This inhibition can be relieved by adding lactose or isopropyl-β-D-thiogalactopyranoside (IPTG). lac repressor encoded by lacI
     59..81      +  RBS            RBS: efficient ribosome binding site from bacteriophage T7 gene 10 (Olins and Rangwala, 1989)
    100..116     +  CDS            capTEV™ (fragment): composite tag for in vivo biotinylation, TEV protease cleavage, and 6xHis tagging
    127..144     +  CDS            thrombin site: thrombin recognition and cleavage site
    154..311     +  CDS            GB1 (fragment): B1 domain of Streptococcal protein G effective as a solubilizing fusion partner (Cheng and Patel, 2004)
    319..1338    +  CDS            tfb (fragment): TF2B_METJA - Experimental evidence at protein level: Swiss-Prot protein existence level 1. Stabilizes TBP binding to an archaeal box-A promoter. Also responsible for recruiting RNA polymerase II to the pre-initiation complex (DNA-TBP-TFIIB). From Methanocaldococcus jannaschii (strain ATCC 43067 / DSM 2661 / JAL-1 / JCM 10045 / NBRC 100440) (Methanococcus jannaschii).
   1348..1505    +  CDS            GB1 (fragment): B1 domain of Streptococcal protein G effective as a solubilizing fusion partner (Cheng and Patel, 2004)
   1543..1584    +  CDS            S-Tag (fragment): affinity and epitope tag derived from pancreatic ribonuclease A
   1614..1631    +  CDS            SET1 (fragment): solubility-enhancement tag derived from T7 phage gene 10B
   1639..1686    +  terminator     T7 terminator: transcription terminator for bacteriophage T7 RNA polymerase
   1850..1907    +  promoter       AmpR promoter (fragment): bla
   1916..2731    -  CDS            KanR: aminoglycoside phosphotransferase; aph(3')-Ia; confers resistance to kanamycin in bacteria or G418 (Geneticin®) in eukaryotes
   2732..2823    -  promoter       AmpR promoter: bla
   2839..3588    -  rep_origin     RSF ori: Plasmids containing the RSF 1030 origin of replication can be propagated in E. coli cells that contain additional plasmids with compatible origins.
   3671..3735    -  CDS            TcR (fragment): tetracycline efflux protein; tet; confers resistance to tetracycline
   3750..3771    -  protein_bind   CAP binding site: CAP binding activates transcription in the presence of cAMP. E. coli catabolite activator protein
   3784..4866    -  CDS            lacI: lac repressor; lacI; The lac repressor binds to the lac operator to inhibit transcription in E. coli. This inhibition can be relieved by adding lactose or isopropyl-β-D-thiogalactopyranoside (IPTG).
   4867..4944    -  promoter       lacI promoter: lacI
   4952..4987    -  CDS            TcR (fragment): tetracycline efflux protein; tet; confers resistance to tetracycline
