[The description below was written by a language model from this plasmid's Addgene catalogue record and pLannotate feature annotations shown in this document.]
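Description:
pBHDuet33 is a bacterial expression plasmid built on the Novagen pRSFDuet backbone and intended for analysing protein cis-splicing. It replicates in E. coli from the RSF1030 origin, which is catalogued as high copy and is compatible with plasmids carrying other origin types. Selection is by kanamycin through an aminoglycoside phosphotransferase gene. The backbone also carries lacI with its own promoter, supplying the repressor that controls the expression cassette.

The payload is the MvuTFIIB intein, cloned between BamHI and KpnI sites. In the annotated sequence, a T7 promoter with an adjacent lac operator and the T7 gene 10 ribosome binding site drives a single fusion reading frame, so expression depends on T7 RNA polymerase and is inducible with IPTG. The frame begins with a short N-terminal match to a His-tag-containing composite tag and a thrombin cleavage site. A GB1 domain comes next, then roughly 1 kb annotated by homology to archaeal transcription factor IIB (the best database match is the Methanocaldococcus jannaschii protein), and then a second GB1 domain. This central region corresponds to the intein insert, although the record does not spell out the source organism behind the "Mvu" abbreviation.

Downstream lie S-Tag and SET1 fragments, probably vector-derived remnants, followed by the T7 terminator. The short TcR and AmpR promoter fragment hits are probably incidental backbone matches.

Sandwiching an intein between two small soluble GB1 domains is a common model-extein arrangement. Splicing would excise the intein and ligate the two GB1 units, so precursor, spliced product and excised intein differ in size and can be told apart, for example by gel electrophoresis. This fits the stated purpose, though the record gives no assay details.
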