Addgene plasmid #118397: pBHDuet33
Purpose: analysis of cis-splicing
Depositing lab: Hideo Iwai. Depositing organization: University of Helsinki. Publication: Structural Basis for the Persistence of Homing Endonucleases in Transcription Factor IIB Inteins. Iwai H, Mikula KM, Oeemig JS, Zhou D, Li M, Wlodawer A. J Mol Biol. 2017 Dec 8;429(24):3942-3956. doi: 10.1016/j.jmb.2017.10.016. Epub 2017 Oct 18. PubMed 29055778.
Backbone
  Vector backbone: pRSFDuet
  Backbone manufacturer: Novagen
  Vector type: Bacterial Expression
Growth in bacteria
  Bacterial resistance: Kanamycin, 50 μg/mL
  Growth temperature: 37°C
  Growth strain: DH5alpha
  Copy number: High Copy
Gene/Insert
  Gene/Insert name: MvuTFIIB intein
  Cloning method: Restriction Enzyme; 5′ cloning site BamHI (unknown if destroyed); 3′ cloning site KpnI (unknown if destroyed)
Terms and licenses: Academic/Nonprofit Terms; Industry Terms: Not Available to Industry
How to cite: pBHDuet33 was a gift from Hideo Iwai (Addgene plasmid # 118397 ; http://n2t.net/addgene:118397 ; RRID:Addgene_118397)
